>Addgene plasmid #170915 | pGREAT27 | addgene full sequence | sequence record 334422 | Addgene NGS Result
GCGGACAGGTATCCGGTAAGCGGCAGGGTCGGAACAGGAGAGCGCACGAGGGAGCTTCCAGGGGGAAACG
CCTGGTATCTTTATAGTCCTGTCGGGTTTCGCCACCTCTGACTTGAGCGTCGATTTTTGTGATGCTCGTC
AGGGGGGCGGAGCCTATGGAAAAACGCCAGCAACGCGGCCTTTTTACGGTTCCTGGCCTTTTGCTGGCCT
TTTGCTCACATGAGATCTCAAACAAACACATACAGCGACTTAGTTTACCCGCCAATATATCCTGTCAGGA
TCCGGTCTCATGACAGCGCGAGTCGGTCCCATTATTGAAGCATTTATCAGGGTTATTGTCTCATGAGCGG
ATACATATTTGAATGTATTTAGAAAAATAAACAAATAGGGGTTCCGCGCACATTTCCCCGAAAAGTGCCA
CCTGACGTCTAAGAAACCATTATTATCATGACATTAACCTATAAAAATAGGCGTATCACGAGGCCCTTTC
ATCTTCAAGAATTAGCTTGGCAATTCCCGATCTAGTAACATAGATGACACCGCGCGCGATAATTTATCCT
AGTTTGCGCGCTATATTTTGTTTTCTATCGCGTATTAAATGTATAATTGCGGGACTCTAATCATAAAAAC
CCATCTCATAAATAACGTCATGCATTACATGTTAATTATTACATGCTTAACGTAATTCAACAGAAATTAT
ATGATAATCGTCGCAAGACCGGCAACAGGATTCAATCTTAAGAAACTTTATTGCCAAATGTTTGAACGAT
CGGGATCGAAGATCCATTCCAAGCTCACATCTTGGCCACGGGCTTCTTGAGGATCTCGCGGATAGCGCGA
CCGTCGATCTTTCCGGTGAGGCCCTTGGGCACCTCATCCACGAAGCGCACGCCGCCGCGCAGGCGCTTGG
CGTTGGACACTTGCGAGGCCACGTAATCCATCACTTCCTTCTCGGTCATGTTCTTGCCGGACTCCAGCAC
GACGACGGCACCTGGCAGCTCGCCAGCCACGGGATCGGGGACACCGGCCACTCCGGCATCGAAAATGGAG
GGGTGCTGCAGCAGGACGCTCTCGAGCTCGGCGGGGGGAACCTGGTAGCCCTTGTACTTGATCAAGGACT
TCAGGCGGTCAACGATGAAGAAGTGCTTCTCTTCGTCGTAGTAACCGATGTCACCAGTGTGCAGCCAGCC
CTCCTCGTCGATCAACTCCTTGGTGGCCTCTGGGTTGTTGACGTAGCCCTTCATCAGCATGGGGCCCTTG
ACGCACACTTCTCCGCGACGGTTGGGACCCAGGGACTTCTTGGTGTCCAGGTCGATCACCTTGGCTTTGA
AGAGTGGAACAACCTTGCCGGAAGCGCCGGGCTTATCGTCGCCCTCGGGGGTGATGATGATAGCCGAGGT
AGTCTCGGTCAGGCCGTAACCCTGACGGACGCCGGGCAGGTTGAAGCGGCGAGCAACGGCCTCGCCAACT
TCCTTCGACAGTGGGGCGCCGCCGGAAGCGATCTCCACCAGGTTCGACAGGTCGTATTTGTTCAACAGCT
CGCTCTTGTTCAGGATGGCGAACAGGGTCGGCACCAGGATCACGTAAGTGCACTTGTAGTCTTGCAGGGT
CTTGAGGAAAGTCTCCTCGTCGAACTTAGTCAGCATCACCACACGGAAGCCGCAGATCAAGTAGCCGAGA
GTGGTGAACATGCCGAAGCCGTGGTGGAGGGGCACGACGGTCAGGACGGCGGTGCCTGGGGACACCTGGT
TGCCGTAGATGGGATCACGGGCATGCGAGAAGCGGGTGACGGTGTTCTCGTGGGTCAGCTGCACGCCCTT
TGGCAGACCGGTGGAGCCGGAGGAGTTCATGATCAGGGCCACCTGCTCCTTGCGATCAACCTCCACGGTT
TTGAAGGAGGAGGCTTGGAAGCCGGGTGGGGTGTTACGCTTGATGAAGGTGTCGAGGCACTGGTAACCGC
GGTAGTCAACCTTGGAATCCAGGATAACGATGGTCTTGATGGTGGTGACGGTTTTTTGCACGGTGATAAC
CTTGTCGAGGCCCTTCTTGCTCGAGAAAACGATGGTCGGCTTGCTGATACCCAGGCTGTGGACCAGCTCG
CGCAGGGTGTAGATCTCGTTGGTTGGGGCAACGCCGACTCCGATGAACAGACCAGCGATCACGGGAATGA
AGAACTCCTCGCAGTTCTCCGAGCAGAGGGCAATGCGGCCATCCACGACCAGACCGTAGTTCTGCAGGGC
CTTTCCGAGGCAGCAGGACTTCTCCAGGTACTCGGCGTAGGAGTAATCCACACCGGTCACGGCGTTGGTG
AAGGCGATAGCACCCAGCTTAGCGTAGCGCTCCATGTACTTGCGCAGCTGGGTGCCAGCGGAACCCTCCT
CGATCGGGTAGAACGGCTTGGGTCCCACCACAATGTTCTCGTCGTTCTCCATGTTCTCCATTGCCTCGAT
CGAGTTGAGAGTGAATATGAGACTCTAATTGGATACCGAGGGGAATTTATGGAACGTCAGTGGAGCATTT
TTGACAAGAAATATTTGCTAGCTGATAGTGACCTTAGGCGACTTTTGAACGCGCAATAATGGTTTCTGAC
GTATGTGCTTAGCTCATTAAACTCCAGAAACCCGCGGCTCAGTGGCTCCTTCAACGTTGCGGTTCTGTCA
GTTCCAAACGTAAAACGGCTTGTCCCGCGTCATCGGCGGGGGTCATACCGTGACTCCCTTAATTCTCATG
TATCTCCTGACAGCGCTTATCTTTAATCATATTCCATAGTCCATACCATAGCACATACAGTAGTTATATG
CTGCAGAAGAGATCCAACAAAACATTCACAATGGATTATAGAAACATTTGTTTATTCATTATAATGAGAT
CTTACATTCATTTAATATTAGAAAAAGCCACAAATTCATAACACAACAAGCCAAGAAAAAAACACAAACT
TAAGCACACAAGCTTTTTATTTGACACACCAAATATTTCATCTTCATCTTCATATAAGCTTACAGCTTAG
AAGCCTTCTCCATCAGGGCCTCCCTCAGCTCTTTTCGACTAATCTTGCCTGTCACGTTCCTGGGGATAGA
GTCCACGAACCTTACGCCGCCCCTCAGGTACTTGGAGTGAGACACCCTCTGGGCCAGGAAGTCGTACACC
TCCTTAGCGGTGAGTTGGGCGCCGGGCTGCTTCACCACGAAGCCGGCTGGCAGCTCGCCGGCCTCGATGT
CAGGGATACCCACGACGGCCACGTCCCTGATGCCTGGGTGCTGAAGGAGGATCTCCTCCAGCTCCACAGG
GGCGACCTGATAGCCCTTGTATTTGATCAGCTCCTTGTACCGGTCCACGATGTAGAAATACTCGTCCTCG
TCGTAGTAGCCGAAGTCGCCAGAGTGCAGCCAGCCGTCGTCGTCGATGGCCTCCTTAGTAGCCTGTGGGT
TGTTCACATAGCCTTTTGTTACCATAGGTCCCCAGATGCACAGCTCGCCCACCTGGTTTGGACCCAGGGC
CTCGCCGGTGTTCCTGTCGATGATCTTGGCGGCCATGTAAGGTGTCACCTTGCCCAGGGAGCCGGACTTG
AACTCGTTGTGCAGAGTATGGATGTTGGCGGAGGTAGACTCTGTTAGACCGTAGCCACACCGTATCCCTG
GCAGGTTCAGCCTCTTCACGGCGATCTCGGCCACCTCCTTCGCCAGAGGAGCGGCTCCACAGCACAGCTC
CGCCAGGGTGGATAGGTCGTACTTGTCCACCAGAGGGCTCTTGGACAGGAACAGGATTGTGGAGGGAACG
TTGATCACGCTCCTCACCTCGTAGTCCTGGATGGCCTTCAGGAACACCTCCTGGTTAAACCTTCGGAGCA
TCACCACTCTCAGGCCCACCATGAAATAGCCCAGGTTGATACTGAAGCCGAAGGCGTGGAAGAATGGCAG
GTAGGCCAGCACGGATACGCCGGGGATGAGTTGTGTACCCACTCTGGGGTCAGATGCGTGTGTGAGTCTC
ACACAGATGTTCCTGTGGGTCTGCATCACGCCTTTAGGCAGGCCGGTTGTGCCGGAGGAGCACAGGATGG
CGGCTACCTGGTCCACAGGGTCGTAGTGCAGAGGCTTGAATGTTTGGAGGTTGTTGTCGGAGTACCTGGA
CATGAAGTTGTGCAGGCTCTCGCAGCCCAGCAGGTTCTCTTCAGAGTCCAGTATGATGATCCTCTTTATG
TAGTTGGTTCTGTCTTTAACCTCCAAAACCTTAGGCAGGATCTTCCTAGTGGTAAAGACCAGGATCGGCT
TGGAGATGCCGGTCACTTTACACAGCTCGTCTGGGATATAGTCCTCGTTCACAGGGGCCACCACCATGCC
GATGTACCAGGCGGAGATGATGGGGATGAAGAATCTCTTGTTGTTCTCTGCACAGATCGACACGACATCG
TTCATCTTGTAGCCACAGTTCTGGAGGCTCTGGCCCAGCTTCACAGTAGTGTCGAAGAACTCCTGGTAGG
AAAGGGACTCGTTGCCCATCACGTCCAGGATGGCCTGGGGGATGTGGGAGTGCTTGTGCAGAGCGTTGTA
CAGCATCTCGCCGGCGGTGAAGTTGCCCAGAGGGTGCTTGGGCTCGGGGCCGTACACCACGTTCTTCTCT
CTCTCCATTTTCCTCTCCAAATGAAATGAACTTCCTTATATAGAGGAAGGGTCTTGCAGCTCTTGAGCAA
TGTAAAGGGTCAAGTTGTTTCTCTTTGATCGTATGTTGCGAGGAGGAAACAGACACCTTCTGATTTCTAT
TTGTTTTATTCTTTCTAAATTTATTTGAAACTATTTAAATTGTGTTTACTGCAGGATAAAGCGCAATTAA
GTATAAACTAAACAGAGATTATGGTATAAAAAAGGAGTTTAGAGAGAAGACTTTGGAGGCTAAGTGGCGC
ATGGGAACACCAACGGCCAAGCAAATACACGAACGGGGCAACCAAACAAAGGGACGGGTCGTAATATTAT
TTTTGTCACTTGTTTGAATTTTCGCTCCTGAGACCGGATCCGTTACACCACAATATATCCTGCCAAGATC
TAATTCCGGGGATCGGAAATCCAGAAGCCCGAGAGGTTGCCGCCTTTCGGGCTTTTTCTTTTTCAAAAAA
AAAAATTTATAAAACGATCTGTTGCGGCCGGCCGCCGGGTTGTGGGCAAAGGCGCTCGACGGTGGGCAAC
CGCTTGCGGTTGTCCACGGGCGGAGCCGGTGCGCGTAGCGCATTGTCCACAAGCCAAGGGCGACCAATAA
TTGATATATATATTCATAATTGAAAAGCTAATTGAACATACTACTTGCTGTAACTACTTGCCGGAGCGAG
GGGTGTTTGCAAGCTGTTGATCTGAAAGGGCTATTAGCGTTCTCACGTGCCTTTTTGATTAGCGATTTCA
CGTGACCTTATTAGCGATTTCACGTACTCCGATTAGCGATTTCACGTACCCTGATTAGCGATTTCACGTG
GATAGTTTTTGGAGCGGGCCGGAAAGCCCCGTGAATCAAGGCTTTGCGGGGCATTAGCGGTTTCACGTGG
ATAACTACCCTCTATCCACAGGCTTCCGGGGATAAAAAAGCCCGCTCGACGGCGGGCTGTTGGATGGGGA
TCGCCTGAATCGCCCCATCATCCAGCCAGAAAGTGAGGGAGCCACGGTTGATGAGAGCTTTGTTGTAGGT
GGACCAGTTGGTGATTTTGAACTTTTGCTTTGCCACGGAACGGTCTGCGTTGTCGGGAAGATGCGTGATC
TGATCCTTCAACTCAGCAAAAGTTCGATTTATTCAACAAAGCCACGTTGTGTCTCAAAATCTCTGATGTT
ACATTGCACAAGATAAAAATATATCATCATGAACAATAAAACTGTCTGCTTACATAAACAGTAATACAAG
GGGTGTTCCAGCCAGGACAGAAATGCCTCGACTTCGCTGCTACCCAAGGTTGCCGGGTGACGCACACCGT
GGAAACGGATGAAGGCACGAACCCAGTGGACATAAGCCTGTTCGGTTCGTAAGCTGTAATGCAAGTAGCG
TATGCGCTCACGCAACTGGTCCAGAACCTTGACCGAACGCAGCGGTGGTAACGGCGCAGTGGCGGTTTTC
ATGGCTTGTTATGACTGTTTTTTTGGGGTACAGTCTATGCCTCGGGCATCCAAGCAGCAAGCGCGTTACG
CCGTGGGTCGATGTTTGATGTTATGGAGCAGCAACGATGTTACGCAGCAGGGCAGTCGCCCTAAAACAAA
GTTAAACATTATGAGGGAAGCGGTGATCGCCGAAGTATCGACTCAACTATCAGAGGTAGTTGGCGTCATC
GAGCGCCATCTCGAACCGACGTTGCTGGCCGTACATTTGTACGGCTCCGCAGTGGATGGCGGCCTGAAGC
CACACAGTGATATTGATTTGCTGGTTACGGTGACCGTAAGGCTTGATGAAACAACGCGGCGAGCTTTGAT
CAACGACCTTTTGGAAACTTCGGCTTCCCCTGGAGAGAGCGAGATTCTCCGCGCTGTAGAAGTCACCATT
GTTGTGCACGACGACATCATTCCGTGGCGTTATCCAGCTAAGCGCGAACTGCAATTTGGAGAATGGCAGC
GCAATGACATTCTTGCAGGTATCTTCGAGCCAGCCACGATCGACATTGATCTGGCTATCTTGCTGACAAA
AGCAAGAGAACATAGCGTTGCCTTGGTAGGTCCAGCGGCGGAGGAACTCTTTGATCCGGTTCCTGAACAG
GATCTATTTGAGGCGCTAAATGAAACCTTAACGCTATGGAACTCGCCGCCCGACTGGGCTGGTGATGAGC
GAAATGTAGTGCTTACGTTGTCCCGCATTTGGTACAGCGCAGTAACCGGCAAAATCGCGCCGAAGGATGT
CGCTGCCGACTGGGCAATGGAGCGCCTGCCGGCCCAGTATCAGCCCGTCATACTTGAAGCTAGACAGGCT
TATCTTGGACAAGAAGAAGATCGCTTGGCCTCGCGCGCAGATCAGTTGGAAGAATTTGTCCACTACGTGA
AAGGCGAGATCACCAAGGTAGTCGGCAAATAATCACTAGACCAATGTTACACATATATACTTTAGATTGA
TTTAAAACTTCATTTTTAATTTAAAAGGATCTAGGTGAAGATCCTTTTTGATAATCTCATGACCAAAATC
CCTTAACGTGAGTTTTCGTTCCACTGAGCGTCAGACCCCGTAGAAAAGATCAAAGGATCTTCTTGAGATC
CTTTTTTTCTGCGCGTAATCTGCTGCTTGCAAACAAAAAAACCACCGCTACCAGCGGTGGTTTGTTTGCC
GGATCAAGAGCTACCAACTCTTCTTCCGAAGGTAACTGGCTTCAGCAGAGCGCAGATACCAAATACTGTT
CTTCTAGTGTAGCCGTAGTTAGGCCACCACTTCAAGAACTCTGTAGCACCGCCTACATACCTCGCTCTGC
TAATCCTGTTACCAGTGGCTGCTGCCAGTGGCGATAAGTCGTGTCTTACCGGGTTGGACTCAAGACGATA
GTTACCGGATAAGGCGCAGCGGTCGGGCTGAACGGGGGGTTCGTGCACACAGCCCAGCTTGGAGCGAACG
ACCTACACCGAACTGAGATACCTACAGCGTGAGCTATGAGAAAGCGCCACGCTTCCCGAAGGGAGAAAG
Features (pLannotate 1.2.2; 15 found; start..end, strand, type, name):
    253..277     -  misc_feature   RB T-DNA repeat: right border repeat from nopaline C58 T-DNA
    311..398     -  promoter       AmpR promoter (fragment): bla
    519..771     -  terminator     NOS terminator: nopaline synthase terminator and poly(A) signal
    798..2417    -  CDS            LUCI_LUCCR: Experimental evidence at protein level: Swiss-Prot protein existence level 1. Produces green light with a wavelength of 544 nm. From Luciola cruciata (Japanese firefly) (Genji firefly).
   2476..2655    -  promoter       NOS promoter: nopaline synthase promoter
   2746..2994    -  terminator     HSP terminator: efficient transcription terminator from the Arabidopsis thaliana heat shock protein 18.2 gene (Nagaya et al., 2010)
   3875..3891    +  promoter       dU6-3 promoter (fragment): RNA polymerase III promoter for Drosophila U6-3 snRNA (Port et al., 2014)
   4631..4677    -  promoter       minimal CaMV 35S promoter: minimal 35S promoter from cauliflower mosaic virus
   5013..5035    -  misc_feature   LB T-DNA repeat: left border repeat from nopaline C58 T-DNA (truncated)
   5162..5597    -  rep_origin     pSa ori: origin of replication from bacterial plasmid pSa
   5602..5703    -  CDS            TRA2_ECOLX (fragment): Protein predicted: Swiss-Prot protein existence level 4. Required for transposition of transposon Tn903. From Escherichia coli.
   5979..6002    +  promoter       Pc promoter (fragment): intI1 (promoter lies within the coding sequence); class 1 integron promoter
   6178..6234    +  CDS            GmR (fragment): gentamycin acetyltransferase; aacC1; confers resistance to gentamycin
   6241..7029    +  CDS            aadA: S3AD_ECOLX - Experimental evidence at protein level: Swiss-Prot protein existence level 1. Mediates bacterial resistance to the antibiotics streptomycin and spectinomycin. From Escherichia coli.
   7203..162     +  rep_origin     ori (across the origin): high-copy-number ColE1/pMB1/pBR322/pUC origin of replication
