[The description below was written by a language model from this plasmid's Addgene catalogue record and pLannotate feature annotations shown in this document.]
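Description:
pGREAT27 is a GoldenBraid binary plant expression vector built on the pDGB1_omega1 backbone, carrying two transcriptional units that together form a ratiometric dual-colour luciferase reporter. It is maintained in E. coli at high copy from a ColE1/pUC-type origin and selected with spectinomycin through the aadA gene. It also carries the pSa origin for Agrobacterium, but the depositor notes that replication there requires the helper plasmid pSOUP. The payload lies between nopaline-type T-DNA left and right border repeats, so it can be delivered into plant cells by Agrobacterium.

The first unit places E-Luc, an enhanced beetle luciferase from Pyrearinus termitilluminans, under the pAtNR1 promoter and terminates it with the Arabidopsis HSP18.2 terminator. The E-Luc coding sequence carries a silent change that removes a BbsI site for compatibility with Type IIS assembly. The second unit drives Red-F, a red-shifted S286Y mutant of Luciola cruciata luciferase, from the NOS promoter with the NOS terminator. This unit presumably acts as the constitutive normaliser against which the pAtNR1-driven E-Luc signal is expressed as a ratio.

The automated feature table identifies the Red-F unit, both terminators, the borders, the origins and aadA. It does not annotate the E-Luc coding sequence or the AtNR1 promoter, which presumably occupy the unannotated stretch between the HSP terminator and the left border. The short dU6-3 and minimal 35S hits there, like other small fragment matches in the backbone, are probably incidental. The units were assembled through Esp3I sites that were destroyed in cloning, and the combined insert can be released with BsaI for further GoldenBraid assembly. The construct is intended for rapid characterisation of plant transcriptional regulatory elements.
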