Addgene plasmid #170915: pGREAT27
Purpose: GoldenBraid Double Transcriptional Unit - pAtNR1_E-Luc_AtHSP18.2t+pNOS_Red-F_NOSt
Depositing lab: Markita Landry. Depositing organization: University of California, Berkeley. Publication: A Ratiometric Dual Color Luciferase Reporter for Fast Characterization of Transcriptional Regulatory Elements in Plants. Gonzalez-Grandio E, Demirer GS, Ma W, Brady S, Landry MP. ACS Synth Biol. 2021 Sep 14. doi: 10.1021/acssynbio.1c00248. PubMed 34520169.
Backbone
  Vector backbone: pDGB1_omega1
  Backbone manufacturer: Diego Orzaez Lab
  Backbone size w/o insert (bp): 2925
  Vector type: Plant Expression, Luciferase, Synthetic Biology
Growth in bacteria
  Bacterial resistance: Spectinomycin, 50 μg/mL
  Growth temperature: 37°C
  Growth strain: DH5alpha
  Copy number: High Copy
Gene/Insert
  Gene/Insert name: E-Luc (alt name: Enhanced beetle luciferase)
  Species: Pyrearinus termitilluminans (E-Luc) and Luciola curciata (Red-F)
  Insert size (bp): 4704
  Mutation: c.375C>T silent mutation to remove BbsI site (E-Luc), p.S286Y Red mutant (RedF)
  Promoter: pAtNR1
  Cloning method: Restriction Enzyme; 5′ cloning site Esp3I (destroyed during cloning); 3′ cloning site Esp3I (destroyed during cloning)
  Sequencing primers: 5′ GGGAAACGCCTGGTATCTTT; 3′ CCGATCCCCGGAATTAGATC
Terms and licenses: Academic/Nonprofit Terms; Industry Terms: Not Available to Industry
Depositor comments: Encodes both E-Luc and Red-F transcriptional units. Insert can be excised by BsaI digestion. Requires pSOUP for replication in agrobacterium . Please visit https://www.biorxiv.org/content/10.1101/2021.05.26.443018v2 to read the preprint on bioRxiv
How to cite: pGREAT27 was a gift from Markita Landry (Addgene plasmid # 170915 ; http://n2t.net/addgene:170915 ; RRID:Addgene_170915)
